>Addgene plasmid #48469 | pFUSB4_CGCC | depositor full sequence | sequence record 70169 | Full Sequence
ATGTTTTCCCAGTCACGACGTTGTAAAACGACGGCCAGTCTTAAGCGTCTCATGGCCTGACCCCGGACCA
AGTGGTGGCCTATCGCCAGCCACGATGGCGGCAAGCAAGCGCTCGAAACGGTGCAGCGGCTGTTGCCGGT
GCTGTGCCAGGACCATGGCCTGACCCCGGACCAAGTGGTGGCTATCGCCAGCAACAATGGCGGCAAGCAA
GCGCTCGAAACGGTGCAGCGGCTGTTGCCGGTGCTGTGCCAGGACCATGGCCTGACTCCGGACCAAGTGG
TGGCTATCGCCAGCCACGATGGCGGCAAGCAAGCGCTCGAAACGGTGCAGCGGCTGTTGCCGGTGCTGTG
CCAGGACCATGGCCTGACTCCGGACCAAGTGGTGGCTATCGCCAGCCACGATGGCGGCAAGCAAGCGCTC
GAAACGGTGCAGCGGCTGTTGCCGGTGCTGTGCCAGGACCATGGCCTGACCCCGGACCAAGTGGTGGCTA
TCGAGACGTCTAGACCAGCCAGGACAGAAATGCCTCGACTTCGCTGCTACCCAAGGTTGCCGGGTGACGC
ACACCGTGGAAACGGATGAAGGCACGAACCCAGTGGACATAAGCCTGTTCGGTTCGTAAGCTGTAATGCA
AGTAGCGTATGCGCTCACGCAACTGGTCCAGAACCTTGACCGAACGCAGCGGTGGTAACGGCGCAGTGGC
GGTTTTCATGGCTTGTTATGACTGTTTTTTTGGGGTACAGTCTATGCCTCGGGCATCCAAGCAGCAAGCG
CGTTACGCCGTGGGTCGATGTTTGATGTTATGGAGCAGCAACGATGTTACGCAGCAGGGCAGTCGCCCTA
AAACAAAGTTAAACATTATGAGGGAAGCGGTGATCGCCGAAGTATCGACTCAACTATCAGAGGTAGTTGG
CGTCATCGAGCGCCATCTCGAACCGACGTTGCTGGCCGTACATTTGTACGGCTCCGCAGTGGATGGCGGC
CTGAAGCCACACAGTGATATTGATTTGCTGGTTACGGTGACCGTAAGGCTTGATGAAACAACGCGGCGAG
CTTTGATCAACGACCTTTTGGAAACTTCGGCTTCCCCTGGAGAGAGCGAGATTCTCCGCGCTGTAGAAGT
CACCATTGTTGTGCACGACGACATCATTCCGTGGCGTTATCCAGCTAAGCGCGAACTGCAATTTGGAGAA
TGGCAGCGCAATGACATTCTTGCAGGTATCTTCGAGCCAGCCACGATCGACATTGATCTGGCTATCTTGC
TGACAAAAGCAAGAGAACATAGCGTTGCCTTGGTAGGTCCAGCGGCGGAGGAACTCTTTGATCCGGTTCC
TGAACAGGATCTATTTGAGGCGCTAAATGAAACCTTAACGCTATGGAACTCGCCGCCCGACTGGGCTGGC
GATGAGCGAAATGTAGTGCTTACGTTGTCCCGCATTTGGTACAGCGCAGTAACCGGCAAAATCGCGCCGA
AGGATGTCGCTGCCGACTGGGCAATGGAGCGCCTGCCGGCCCAGTATCAGCCCGTCATACTTGAAGCTAG
ACAGGCTTATCTTGGACAAGAAGAAGATCGCTTGGCCTCGCGCGCAGATCAGTTGGAAGAATTTGTCCAC
TACGTGAAAGGCGAGATCACCAAGGTAGTCGGCAAATAACCCTCGAGCCACCCATGACCAAAATCCCTTA
ACGTGAGTTACGCGTCGTTCCACTGAGCGTCAGACCCCGTAGAAAAGATCAAAGGATCTTCTTGAGATCC
TTTTTTTCTGCGCGTAATCTGCTGCTTGCAAACAAAAAAACCACCGCTACCAGCGGTGGTTTGTTTGCCG
GATCAAGAGCTACCAACTCTTTTTCCGAAGGTAACTGGCTTCAGCAGAGCGCAGATACCAAATACTGTCC
TTCTAGTGTAGCCGTAGTTAGGCCACCACTTCAAGAACTCTGTAGCACCGCCTACATACCTCGCTCTGCT
AATCCTGTTACCAGTGGCTGCTGCCAGTGGCGATAAGTCGTGTCTTACCGGGTTGGACTCAAGACGATAG
TTACCGGATAAGGCGCAGCGGTCGGGCTGAACGGGGGGTTCGTGCACACAGCCCAGCTTGGAGCGAACGA
CCTACACCGAACTGAGATACCTACAGCGTGAGCATTGAGAAAGCGCCACGCTTCCCGAAGGGAGAAAGGC
GGACAGGTATCCGGTAAGCGGCAGGGTCGGAACAGGAGAGCGCACGAGGGAGCTTCCAGGGGGAAACGCC
TGGTATCTTTATAGTCCTGTCGGGTTTCGCCACCTCTGACTTGAGCGTCGATTTTTGTGATGCTCGTCAG
GGGGGCGGAGCCTATGGAAAAACGCCAGCAACGCGGCCTTTTTACGGTTCCTGGCCTTTTGCTGGCCTTT
TGCTCACATGTTCTTTCCTGCGTTATCCCCTGATTCTGTGGATAACCGTATTACCGCCTTTGAGTGAGCT
GATACCGCTCGCCGCAGCCGAACGACCGAGCGCAGCGAGTCAGTGAGCGAGGAAGCGGAAGAGCGCCCAA
TACGCAAACCGCCTCTCCCCGCGCGTTGGCCGATTCATTAATGCAGCTGGCACGACAGGTTTCCCGACTG
GAAAGCGGGCAGTGAGCGCAACGCAATTAATACGCGTACCGCTAGCCAGGAAGAGTTTGTAGAAACGCAA
AAAGGCCATCCGTCAGGATGGCCTTCTGCTTAGTTTGATGCCTGGCAGTTTATGGCGGGCGTCCTGCCCG
CCACCCTCCGGGCCGTTGCTTCACAACGTTCAAATCCGCTCCCGGCGGATTTGTCCTACTCAGGAGAGCG
TTCACCGACAAACAACAGATAAAACGAAAGGCCCAGTCTTCCGACTGAGCCTTTCGTTTTATTTGATGCC
TGGCAGTTCCCTACTCTCGCGTTAACGCTAGCATGG
Features (pLannotate 1.2.2; 8 found; start..end, strand, type, name):
      3..39      -  CDS            lacZα (fragment): LacZα fragment of β-galactosidase; lacZ fragment
    596..619     +  promoter       Pc promoter (fragment): intI1 (promoter lies within the coding sequence); class 1 integron promoter
    795..851     +  CDS            GmR (fragment): gentamycin acetyltransferase; aacC1; confers resistance to gentamycin
    858..1649    +  CDS            SmR: aminoglycoside adenylyltransferase (Murphy, 1985); aadA; confers resistance to spectinomycin and streptomycin
   1742..2330    +  rep_origin     ori: high-copy-number ColE1/pMB1/pBR322/pUC origin of replication
   2513..2605    +  CDS            lacI (fragment): lac repressor; lacI; The lac repressor binds to the lac operator to inhibit transcription in E. coli. This inhibition can be relieved by adding lactose or isopropyl-β-D-thiogalactopyranoside (IPTG).
   2660..2687    -  terminator     rrnB T2 terminator: transcription terminator T2 from the E. coli rrnB gene
   2819..2862    +  terminator     rrnB T1 terminator: Escherichia coli rrnB; transcription terminator T1 from the E. coli rrnB gene
