[The description below was written by a language model from this plasmid's Addgene catalogue record and pLannotate feature annotations shown in this document.]
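Description:
pFUSB4_CGCC is a small (about 2.9 kb) Golden Gate TALEN assembly intermediate built on the pFUS_B4 array backbone. It carries a pre-assembled synthetic block of four TAL effector repeats with the RVD sequence HD NN HD HD. Under the standard RVD code, where HD recognises C and NN recognises G, this corresponds to the target bases CGCC reflected in the name. Although the catalogue classes it under mammalian expression and TALEN vectors, the annotated features include no eukaryotic promoter, nuclease domain or polyadenylation signal. The plasmid is therefore best understood as a bacterial cloning component rather than an expression construct in its own right.

It replicates in E. coli from a high-copy ColE1/pUC-type origin and is selected with spectinomycin through the aadA aminoglycoside adenylyltransferase gene (SmR). Upstream of aadA lie remnants of a class 1 integron, namely a Pc promoter fragment and a short gentamicin acetyltransferase fragment. Only small fragments of lacZα and lacI remain, consistent with a lacZ screening cassette having been displaced when the repeat array was inserted by Golden Gate cloning. The rrnB T1 and T2 terminators also sit in the backbone. The automated feature table does not annotate the TAL repeat array itself, which presumably lies in the unannotated stretch following the lacZα fragment.

The associated work describes a simplified 15-RVD GoldyTALEN design for in vivo genome engineering. In that context, a ready-made four-repeat module like this one would be combined with other pre-assembled repeat blocks and a final-repeat plasmid in a second Golden Gate step. That step places the array in a TALEN scaffold vector, reducing the number of steps needed to build a custom nuclease.
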