Addgene plasmid #48469: pFUSB4_CGCC
Depositing lab: Stephen Ekker. Depositing organization: Mayo Foundation for Medical Education and Research. Publication: High Efficiency In Vivo Genome Engineering with a Simplified 15-RVD GoldyTALEN Design. Ma AC, Lee HB, Clark KJ, Ekker SC. PLoS One. 2013 May 29;8(5):e65259. doi: 10.1371/journal.pone.0065259. Print 2013. PubMed 23734242.
Backbone
  Vector backbone: pFUS_B4
  Vector type: Mammalian Expression, TALEN
Growth in bacteria
  Bacterial resistance: Spectinomycin, 50 μg/mL
  Growth temperature: 37°C
  Growth strain: Top10
  Copy number: Unknown
Gene/Insert
  Gene/Insert name: RVD sequence: HD NN HD HD
  Species: Synthetic
  Cloning method: Unknown
  Sequencing primers: 5′ ttgatgcctggcagttccct; 3′ cgaaccgaacaggcttatgt
Terms and licenses: Academic/Nonprofit Terms; Industry Terms: Not Available to Industry
Depositor comments: Plasmid was created using Golden Gate cloning.
How to cite: pFUSB4_CGCC was a gift from Stephen Ekker (Addgene plasmid # 48469 ; http://n2t.net/addgene:48469 ; RRID:Addgene_48469)
