>Addgene plasmid #48469 | pFUSB4_CGCC | addgene partial sequence | sequence record 70927 | pCR8_F1 5'-ttgatgcctggcagttccct-3'
GTCACGACGTTGTAAAACGACGGCCAGTCTTAAGCGTCTCATGGCCTGACCCCGGACCAAGTGGTGGCTA
TCGCCAGCCACGATGGCGGCAAGCAAGCGCTCGAAACGGTGCAGCGGCTGTTGCCGGTGCTGTGCCAGGA
CCATGGCCTGACCCCGGACCAAGTGGTGGCTATCGCCAGCAACAATGGCGGCAAGCAAGCGCTCGAAACG
GTGCAGCGGCTGTTGCCGGTGCTGTGCCAGGACCATGGCCTGACTCCGGACCAAGTGGTGGCTATCGCCA
GCCACGATGGCGGCAAGCAAGCGCTCGAAACGGTGCAGCGGCTGTTGCCGGTGCTGTGCCAGGACCATGG
CCTGACTCCGGACCAAGTGGTGGCTATCGCCAGCCACGATGGCGGCAAGCAAGCGCTCGAAACGGTGCAG
CGGCTGTTGCCGGTGCTGTGCCAGGACCATGGCCTGACCCCGGACCAAGTGGTGGCTATCGAGACGTCTA
GACCAGCCAGGACAGAAATGCCTCGACTTCGCTGCTACCCAAGGTTGCCGGGTGACGCACACCGTGGAAA
CGGATGAAGGCACGAACCCAGTGGACATAAGCCTGTTCGGTTCGTAAGCTGTAATGCAAGTAGCGTATGC
GCTCACGCAACTGGTCCAGAACCTTGACCGAACGCAGCGGTGGTAACGGCGCAGTGGCGGTTTTCATGGC
TTGTTATGACTGTTTTTTTGGGGTACAGTCTATGCCTCGGGCATCCAAGCAGCAAGCGCGTTACGCCGTG
GGTCGATGTTTGATGTTATGGAGCAGCAACGATGTTACGCAGCAGGGCAGTCGCCCTAAAACAAAGTTAA
ACATTATGAGGGAAGCGGTGATCGCCGAAGTATCGACTCAACTATCAGA
